>Addgene plasmid #177327 | pCK389.AAV | addgene full sequence | sequence record 353906 | Addgene NGS Result
TCTTACGTGCCGATCAACGTCTCATTTTCGCCAGATATCGACGTCTTAAGTTACGAAATCATCCTGTGGA
GCTTAGTAGGTTTAGCAAGATGGCAGCGCCTAAATGTAGAATGATAAAAGGATTAAGAGATTAATTTCCC
TAAAAATGATAAAACAAGCGTTTTGAAAGCGCTTGTTTTTTTGGTTTGCAGTCAGAGTAGAATAGAAGTA
TCAAAAAAAGCACCGACTCGGTGCCACTTTTTCAAGTTGATAACGGACTAGCCTTATTTTAACTTGCTAT
GCTGTTTTGAATGGTTCCAACAAGATTATTTTATAACTTTTATAACAAATAATCAAGGAGAAATTCAAAG
AAATTTATCAGCCATAAAACAATACTTAATACTATAGAATGATAACAAAATAAACTACTTTTTAAAAGAA
TTTTGTGTTATAATCTATTTATTATTAAGTATTGGGTAATATTTTTTGAAGAGATATTTTGAAAAAGAAA
AATTAAAGCATATTAAACTAATTTCGGAGGTCATTAAAACTATTATTGAAATCATCAAACTCATTATGGA
TTTAATTTAAACTTTTTATTTTAGGAGGCAAAAATGGATAAGAAATACTCAATAGGCTTAGCTATCGGCA
CAAATAGCGTCGGATGGGCGGTGATCACTGATGAATATAAGGTTCCGTCTAAAAAGTTCAAGGTTCTGGG
AAATACAGACCGCCACAGTATCAAAAAAAATCTTATAGGGGCTCTTTTATTTGACAGTGGAGAGACAGCG
GAAGCGACTCGTCTCAAACGGACAGCTCGTAGAAGGTATACACGTCGGAAGAATCGTATTTGTTATCTAC
AGGAGATTTTTTCAAATGAGATGGCGAAAGTAGATGATAGTTTCTTTCATCGACTTGAAGAGTCTTTTTT
GGTGGAAGAAGACAAGAAGCATGAACGTCATCCTATTTTTGGAAATATAGTAGATGAAGTTGCTTATCAT
GAGAAATATCCAACTATCTATCATCTGCGAAAAAAATTGGTAGATTCTACTGATAAAGCGGATTTGCGCT
TAATCTATTTGGCCTTAGCGCATATGATTAAGTTTCGTGGTCATTTTTTGATTGAGGGAGATTTAAATCC
TGATAATAGTGATGTGGACAAACTATTTATCCAGTTGGTACAAACCTACAATCAATTATTTGAAGAAAAC
CCTATTAACGCAAGTGGAGTAGATGCTAAAGCGATTCTTTCTGCACGATTGAGTAAATCAAGACGATTAG
AAAATCTCATTGCTCAGCTCCCCGGTGAGAAGAAAAATGGCTTATTTGGGAATCTCATTGCTTTGTCATT
GGGTTTGACCCCTAATTTTAAATCAAATTTTGATTTGGCAGAAGATGCTAAATTACAGCTTTCAAAAGAT
ACTTACGATGATGATTTAGATAATTTATTGGCGCAAATTGGAGATCAATATGCTGATTTGTTTTTGGCAG
CTAAGAATTTATCAGATGCTATTTTACTTTCAGATATCCTAAGAGTAAATACTGAAATAACTAAGGCTCC
CCTATCAGCTTCAATGATTAAACGCTACGATGAACATCATCAAGACTTGACTCTTTTAAAAGCTTTAGTT
CGACAACAACTTCCAGAAAAGTATAAAGAAATCTTTTTTGATCAATCAAAAAACGGATATGCAGGTTATA
TTGATGGGGGAGCTAGCCAAGAAGAATTTTATAAATTTATCAAACCAATTTTAGAAAAAATGGATGGTAC
TGAGGAATTATTGGTGAAACTAAATCGTGAAGATTTGCTGCGCAAGCAACGGACCTTTGACAACGGCTCT
ATTCCCCATCAAATTCACTTGGGTGAGCTGCATGCTATTTTGAGAAGACAAGAAGACTTTTATCCATTTT
TAAAAGACAATCGTGAGAAGATTGAAAAAATCTTGACTTTTCGAATTCCTTATTATGTTGGTCCATTGGC
GCGTGGCAATAGTCGTTTTGCATGGATGACTCGGAAGTCTGAAGAAACAATTACCCCATGGAATTTTGAA
GAAGTTGTCGATAAAGGTGCTTCAGCTCAATCATTTATTGAACGCATGACAAACTTTGATAAAAATCTTC
CAAATGAAAAAGTACTACCAAAACATAGTTTGCTTTATGAGTATTTTACGGTTTATAACGAATTGACAAA
GGTCAAATATGTTACTGAAGGAATGCGAAAACCAGCATTTCTTTCAGGTGAACAGAAGAAAGCCATTGTT
GATTTACTCTTCAAAACAAATCGAAAAGTAACCGTTAAGCAATTAAAAGAAGATTATTTCAAAAAAATAG
AATGTTTTGATAGTGTTGAAATTTCAGGAGTTGAAGATAGATTTAATGCTTCATTAGGTACCTACCATGA
TTTGCTAAAAATTATTAAAGATAAAGATTTTTTGGATAATGAAGAAAATGAAGATATCTTAGAGGATATT
GTTTTAACATTGACCTTATTTGAAGATAGGGAGATGATTGAGGAAAGACTTAAAACATATGCTCACCTCT
TTGATGATAAGGTGATGAAACAGCTTAAACGTCGCCGTTATACTGGTTGGGGACGTTTGTCTCGAAAATT
GATTAATGGTATTAGGGATAAGCAATCTGGCAAAACAATATTAGATTTTTTGAAATCAGATGGTTTTGCC
AATCGCAATTTTATGCAGCTGATCCATGATGATAGTTTGACATTTAAAGAAGACATTCAAAAAGCACAAG
TGTCTGGACAAGGCGATAGTTTACATGAACATATTGCAAATTTAGCTGGTAGCCCTGCTATTAAAAAAGG
TATTTTACAGACTGTAAAAGTTGTTGATGAATTGGTCAAAGTAATGGGGCGGCATAAGCCAGAAAATATC
GTTATTGAAATGGCACGTGAAAATCAGACAACTCAAAAGGGCCAGAAAAATTCGCGAGAGCGTATGAAAC
GAATCGAAGAAGGTATCAAAGAATTAGGAAGTCAGATTCTTAAAGAGCATCCTGTTGAAAATACTCAATT
GCAAAATGAAAAGCTCTATCTCTATTATCTCCAAAATGGAAGAGACATGTATGTGGACCAAGAATTAGAT
ATTAATCGTTTAAGTGATTATGATGTCGATGCCATTGTTCCACAAAGTTTCCTTAAAGACGATTCAATAG
ACAATAAGGTCTTAACGCGTTCTGATAAAAATCGTGGTAAATCGGATAACGTTCCAAGTGAAGAAGTAGT
CAAAAAGATGAAAAACTATTGGAGACAACTTCTAAACGCCAAGTTAATCACTCAACGTAAGTTTGATAAT
TTAACGAAAGCTGAACGTGGAGGTTTGAGTGAACTTGATAAAGCTGGTTTTATCAAACGCCAATTGGTTG
AAACTCGCCAAATCACTAAGCATGTGGCACAAATTTTGGATAGTCGCATGAATACTAAATACGATGAAAA
TGATAAACTTATTCGAGAGGTTAAAGTGATTACCTTAAAATCTAAATTAGTTTCTGACTTCCGAAAAGAT
TTCCAATTCTATAAAGTACGTGAGATTAACAATTACCATCATGCCCATGATGCGTATCTAAATGCCGTCG
TTGGAACTGCTTTGATTAAGAAATATCCAAAACTTGAATCGGAGTTTGTCTATGGTGATTATAAAGTTTA
TGATGTTCGTAAAATGATTGCTAAGTCTGAGCAAGAAATAGGCAAAGCAACCGCAAAATATTTCTTTTAC
TCTAATATCATGAACTTCTTCAAAACAGAAATTACACTTGCAAATGGAGAGATTCGCAAACGCCCTCTAA
TCGAAACTAATGGGGAAACTGGAGAAATTGTCTGGGATAAAGGGCGAGATTTTGCCACAGTGCGCAAAGT
ATTGTCCATGCCCCAAGTCAATATTGTCAAGAAAACAGAAGTACAGACAGGCGGATTCTCCAAGGAGTCA
ATTTTACCAAAAAGAAATTCGGACAAGCTTATTGCTCGTAAAAAAGACTGGGATCCAAAAAAATATGGTG
GTTTTGATAGTCCAACGGTAGCTTATTCAGTCCTAGTGGTTGCTAAGGTGGAAAAAGGGAAATCGAAGAA
GTTAAAATCCGTTAAAGAGTTACTAGGGATCACAATTATGGAAAGAAGTTCCTTTGAAAAAAATCCGATT
GACTTTTTAGAAGCTAAAGGATATAAGGAAGTTAAAAAAGACTTAATCATTAAACTACCTAAATATAGTC
TTTTTGAGTTAGAAAACGGTCGTAAACGGATGCTGGCTAGTGCCGGAGAATTACAAAAAGGAAATGAGCT
GGCTCTGCCAAGCAAATATGTGAATTTTTTATATTTAGCTAGTCATTATGAAAAGTTGAAGGGTAGTCCA
GAAGATAACGAACAAAAACAATTGTTTGTGGAGCAGCATAAGCATTATTTAGATGAGATTATTGAGCAAA
TCAGTGAATTTTCTAAGCGTGTTATTTTAGCAGATGCCAATTTAGATAAAGTTCTTAGTGCATATAACAA
ACATAGAGACAAACCAATACGTGAACAAGCAGAAAATATTATTCATTTATTTACGTTGACGAATCTTGGA
GCTCCCGCTGCTTTTAAATATTTTGATACAACAATTGATCGTAAACGATATACGTCTACAAAAGAAGTTT
TAGATGCCACTCTTATCCATCAATCCATCACTGGTCTTTATGAAACACGCATTGATTTGAGTCAGCTAGG
AGGTGACTAACTCGAGTAAGGATCTCCAGGCATCAAATAAAACGAAAGGCTCAGTCGAAAGACTGGGCCT
TTCGTTTTATCTGTTGTTTGTCGGTGAACGCTCTCTACTAGAGTCACACTGGCTCACCTTCGGGTGGGCC
TTTCTGCGTTTATACCTAGAGCGCCCGGAAGAGAGTCAATTCAGGGTGGTGAATCTGCAGTTAAGACCCA
CTTTCACATTTAAGTTGTTTTTCTAATCCGCATATGATCAATTCAAGGCCGAATAAGAAGGCTGGCTCTG
CACCTTGGTGATCAAATAATTCGATAGCTTGTCGTAATAATGGCGGCATACTATCAGTAGTAGGTGTTTC
CCTTTCTTCTTTAGCGACTTGATGCTCTTGATCTTCCAATACGCAACCTAAAGTAAAATGCCCCACAGCG
CTGAGTGCATATAATGCATTCTCTAGTGAAAAACCTTGTTGGCATAAAAAGGCTAATTGATTTTCGAGAG
TTTCATACTGTTTTTCTGTAGGCCGTGTACCTAAATGTACTTTTGCTCCATCGCGATGACTTAGTAAAGC
ACATCTAAAACTTTTAGCGTTATTACGTAAAAAATCTTGCCAGCTTTCCCCTTCTAAAGGGCAAAAGTGA
GTATGGTGCCTATCTAACATCTCAATGGCTAAGGCGTCGAGCAAAGCCCGCTTATTTTTTACATGCCAAT
ACAATGTAGGCTGCTCTACACCTAGCTTCTGGGCGAGTTTACGGGTTGTTAAACCTTCGATTCCGACCTC
ATTAAGCAGCTCTAATGCGCTGTTAATCACTTTACTTTTATCTAATCTAGACATCATTAATTCCTAATTT
TTGTTGACACTCTATCGTTGATAGAGTTATTTTACCACTCCCTATCAGTGATAGAGAAAAGAATTCATTA
AAGAGGAGAAAGGTACCATGGGGCCCGCTTCTAACTTTACTCAGTTCGTTCTCGTCGACAATGGCGGAAC
TGGCGACGTGACTGTCGCCCCAAGCAACTTCGCTAACGGGATCGCTGAATGGATCAGCTCTAACTCGCGT
TCACAGGCTTACAAAGTAACCTGTAGCGTTCGTCAGAGCTCTGCGCAGAATCGCAAATACACCATCAAAG
TCGAGGTGCCTAAAGGCGCCTGGCGTTCGTACTTAAATATGGAACTAACCATTCCAATTTTCGCCACGAA
TTCCGACTGCGAGCTTATTGTTAAGGCAATGCAAGGTCTCCTAAAAGATGGAAACCCGATTCCCTCAGCA
ATCGCAGCAAACTCCGGCATCTACGGTGGCGGAGGTAGCATGTCCCATCAGAAAATTATTCAGGATCTTA
TCGCATGGATTGACGAGCATATTGACCAGCCGCTTAACATTGATGTAGTCGCAAAAAAATCAGGCTATTC
AAAGTGGTACTTGCAACGAATGTTCCGCACGGTGACGCATCAGACGCTTGGCGATTACATTCGCCAACGC
CGCCTGTTACTGGCCGCCGTTGAGTTGCGCACCACCGAGCGTCCGATTTTTGATATCGCAATGGACCTGG
GTTATGTCTCGCAGCAGACCTTCTCCCGCGTTTTCGCGCGGCAGTTTGATCGCACTCCCGCGGATTATCG
CCACCGCCTGTAAGCGGCCGCCACGCAAAAAACCCCGCTTCGGCGGGGTTTTTTCGCCCTAGGGATATAT
TCCGCTTCCTCGCTCACTGACTCGCTACGCTCGGTCGTTCGACTGCGGCGAGCGGAAATGGCTTACGAAC
GGGGCGGAGATTTCCTGGAAGATGCCAGGAAGATACTTAACAGGGAAGTGAGAGGGCCGCGGCAAAGCCG
TTTTTCCATAGGCTCCGCCCCCCTGACAAGCATCACGAAATCTGACGCTCAAATCAGTGGTGGCGAAACC
CGACAGGACTATAAAGATACCAGGCGTTTCCCCCTGGCGGCTCCCTCGTGCGCTCTCCTGTTCCTGCCTT
TCGGTTTACCGGTGTCATTCCGCTGTTATGGCCGCGTTTGTCTCATTCCACGCCTGACACTCAGTTCCGG
GTAGGCAGTTCGCTCCAAGCTGGACTGTATGCACGAACCCCCCGTTCAGTCCGACCGCTGCGCCTTATCC
GGTAACTATCGTCTTGAGTCCAACCCGGAAAGACATGCAAAAGCACCACTGGCAGCAGCCACTGGTAATT
GATTTAGAGGAGTTAGTCTTGAAGTCATGCGCCGGTTAAGGCTAAACTGAAAGGACAAGTTTTGGTGACT
GCGCTCCTCCAAGCCAGTTACCTCGGTTCAAAGAGTTGGTAGCTCAGAGAACCTTCGAAAAACCGCCCTG
CAAGGCGGTTTTTTCGTTTTCAGAGCAAGAGATTACGCGCAGACCAAAACGATCTCAAGAAGATCATCTT
ATTAATCAGATAAAATATTTCTAGATTTCAGTGCAATTTATCTCTTCAAATGTAGCACCTGAAGTCAGCC
CCATACGATATAAGTTGTTACTAGATTGACAGCTAGCTCAGTCCTAGGTATAATACTAGTGGGGCCACTA
GGGACAGGATGTTTTAGAGCTAGAAATAGCAAGTTAAAATAAGGCTAGTCCGTTATCAACTTGAAAAAGT
GGCACATGAGGATCACCCATGTGCTTTTTTTGAAGCTTGGGCCCGAACAAAAACTCATCTCAGAAGAGGA
TCTGAATAGCGCCGTCGACCATCATCATCATCATCATTGAGTTTAAACGGTCTCCAGCTTGGCTGTTTTG
GCGGATGAGAGAAGATTTTCAGCCTGATACAGATTAAATCAGAACGCAGAAGCGGTCTGATAAAACAGAA
TTTGCCTGGCGGCAGTAGCGCGGTGGTCCCACCTGACCCCATGCCGAACTCAGAAGTGAAACGCCGTAGC
GCCGATGGTAGTGTGGGGTCTCCCCATGCGAGAGTAGGGAACTGCCAGGCATCAAATAAAACGAAAGGCT
CAGTCGAAAGACTGGGCCTTTCGTTTTATCTGTTGTTTGTCGGTGAACTGGATCCTTACTCGAGTCTAGA
CTGCAGGCTTCCTCGCTCACTGACTCGCTGCGCTCGGTCGTTCGGCTGCGGCGAGCGGTATCAGCTCACT
CAAAGGCGGTAATACGGTTATCCACAGAATCAGGGGATAACGCAGGAAAGAACATGTGAGCAAAAGGCCA
GCAAAAGGCCAGGAACCGTAAAAAACTAGTGCTTGGATTCTCACCAATAAAAAACGCCCGGCGGCAACCG
AGCGTTCTGAACAAATCCAGATGGAGTTCTGAGGTCATTACTGGATCTATCAACAGGAGTCCAAGCGAGC
TCGATATCAAATTACGCCCCGCCCTGCCACTCATCGCAGTACTGTTGTAATTCATTAAGCATTCTGCCGA
CATGGAAGCCATCACAAACGGCATGATGAACCTGAATCGCCAGCGGCATCAGCACCTTGTCGCCTTGCGT
ATAATATTTGCCCATGGTGAAAACGGGGGCGAAGAAGTTGTCCATATTGGCCACGTTTAAATCAAAACTG
GTGAAACTCACCCAGGGATTGGCTGAGACGAAAAACATATTCTCAATAAACCCTTTAGGGAAATAGGCCA
GGTTTTCACCGTAACACGCCACATCTTGCGAATATATGTGTAGAAACTGCCGGAAATCGTCGTGGTATTC
ACTCCAGAGCGATGAAAACGTTTCAGTTTGCTCATGGAAAACGGTGTAACAAGGGTGAACACTATCCCAT
ATCACCAGCTCACCGTCTTTCATTGCCATACGAAATTCCGGATGAGCATTCATCAGGCGGGCAAGAATGT
GAATAAAGGCCGGATAAAACTTGTGCTTATTTTTCTTTACGGTCTTTAAAAAGGCCGTAATATCCAGCTG
AACGGTCTGGTTATAGGTACATTGAGCAACTGACTGAAATGCCTCAAAATGTTCTTTACGATGCCATTGG
GATATATCAACGGTGGTATATCCAGTGATTTTTTTCTCCATTTTAGCTTCCTTAGCTCCTGAAAATCTCG
ATAACTCAAAAAATACGCCCGGTAGTGATCTTATTTCATTATGGTGAAAGTTGGAACC
Features (pLannotate 1.2.2; 21 found; start..end, strand, type, name):
    220..298     -  misc_RNA       tracrRNA: trans-activating CRISPR RNA for the Streptococcus pyogenes CRISPR/Cas9 system
    594..4698    +  CDS            dCas9 (fragment): catalytically dead mutant of the Cas9 endonuclease from the Streptococcus pyogenes Type II CRISPR/Cas system RNA-guided DNA-binding protein that lacks endonuclease activity due to the D10A mutation in the RuvC catalytic domain and the H840A mutation in the HNH catalytic domain
   4724..4795    +  terminator     rrnB T1 terminator: transcription terminator T1 from the E. coli rrnB gene
   4811..4838    +  terminator     T7Te terminator: phage T7 early transcription terminator
   4850..4884    +  promoter       lacIq promoter (fragment): lacI (mutant); In the lacIq allele, a single base change in the promoter boosts expression of the lacI gene about 10-fold.
   4891..5514    -  CDS            TetR: tetracycline repressor TetR; tetR from transposon Tn10; TetR binds to the tetracycline operator tetO to inhibit transcription. This inhibition can be relieved by adding tetracycline or doxycycline.
   5533..5588    +  promoter       tetR/tetA promoters: tetR; overlapping promoters for bacterial tetR and tetA
   5627..5974    +  CDS            CAPSD_BPMS2 (fragment): Experimental evidence at protein level: Swiss-Prot protein existence level 1. Acts as a translational repressor of viral replicase synthesis late in infection. This latter function is the result of capsid protein interaction with an RNA hairpin which contains the replicase ribosome-binding site. From Escherichia phage MS2 (Bacteriophage MS2).
   5990..6310    +  CDS            soxS: SOXS_ECOLI - Experimental evidence at protein level: Swiss-Prot protein existence level 1. Transcriptional activator of the superoxide response regulon of E.coli that includes at least 10 genes such as sodA, nfo, zwf and micF. Binds the DNA sequence 5'-GCACN(7)CAA-3'. It also facilitates the subsequent binding of RNA polymerase to the micF and the nfo promoters. From Escherichia coli (strain K12).
   6370..6425    -  rep_origin     RSF ori (fragment): Plasmids containing the RSF 1030 origin of replication can be propagated in E. coli cells that contain additional plasmids with compatible origins.
   6513..7058    -  rep_origin     p15A ori: Plasmids containing the medium-copy-number p15A origin of replication can be propagated in E. coli cells that contain a second plasmid with the ColE1 origin.
   7166..7200    +  promoter       J23119(SpeI) promoter: bacterial promoter (Registry of Standard Biological Parts BBa J23119) modified to end with an SpeI site
   7221..7285    +  misc_RNA       gRNA scaffold (fragment): guide RNA scaffold for the Streptococcus pyogenes CRISPR/Cas9 system
   7284..7302    +  misc_RNA       MS2 stem loop: stem loop that binds the bacteriophage MS2 coat protein
   7370..7387    +  CDS            capTEV™ (fragment): composite tag for in vivo biotinylation, TEV protease cleavage, and 6xHis tagging
   7494..7609    +  ncRNA          5S rRNA: Accession: RF00001 - 5S ribosomal RNA
   7613..7659    +  terminator     rrnB T1 terminator: transcription terminator T1 from the E. coli rrnB gene
   7707..7835    -  rep_origin     RSF ori (fragment): Plasmids containing the RSF 1030 origin of replication can be propagated in E. coli cells that contain additional plasmids with compatible origins.
   7877..7971    -  terminator     lambda t0 terminator: transcription terminator from phage lambda
   7995..8651    -  CDS            cat: CAT_ECOLX - Experimental evidence at protein level: Swiss-Prot protein existence level 1. This enzyme is an effector of chloramphenicol resistance in bacteria. From Escherichia coli. This protein is used as a marker in many commonly used cloning vectors, such as pACYC184.
   8652..16      -  promoter       cat promoter (across the origin): promoter of the E. coli cat gene encoding chloramphenicol acetyltransferase
