[The description below was written by a language model from this plasmid's Addgene catalogue record and pLannotate feature annotations shown in this document.]
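Description:
pCK389.AAV is a bacterial CRISPR activation (CRISPRa) plasmid for E. coli, built on a medium-copy p15A origin and selected with chloramphenicol through a cat gene driven by its native promoter and followed by a lambda t0 terminator. The p15A replicon is compatible with ColE1-type plasmids, so it can coexist with a separate reporter or target plasmid. It carries all three components of a scaffold-RNA-based activation system on one 8.7 kb molecule.

The activator is a fusion of the MS2 coat protein (MCP) to the E. coli transcription factor SoxS carrying the R93A and S101A substitutions. It sits downstream of the tetR/tetA promoter region, with a divergently oriented TetR repressor gene, so its expression is induced by anhydrotetracycline. A dCas9 open reading frame, terminated by rrnB T1 and T7Te terminators, is described as constitutively expressed, although the feature table does not annotate its promoter. The catalogue lists the dCas9 species as S. aureus, but the sequence annotation matches the Streptococcus pyogenes D10A/H840A protein, and the accompanying tracrRNA and guide scaffold features are also S. pyogenes type. The constitutive J23119 promoter drives a scaffold RNA (scRNA) consisting of a guide RNA scaffold extended with an MS2 stem loop, ending at an rrnB terminator region. The guide's target is not stated in the record.

In use, dCas9 is directed by the scRNA to a site upstream of a target promoter, and the MS2 hairpin recruits MCP-SoxS to activate transcription. Because only the activator is inducible, aTc dose controls CRISPRa output. The plasmid was made for building multi-layer CRISPRa/i genetic circuits. The short RSF ori, capTEV and lacIq promoter fragments are probably incidental annotation matches.
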