Addgene plasmid #177327: pCK389.AAV
Purpose: aTc inducible MCP-SoxS double mutant expression for CRISPRa in E.coli. Contains constitutive dCas9 and scRNA expression
Depositing lab: James Carothers. Depositing organization: University of Washington. Publication: Multi-layer CRISPRa/i circuits for dynamic genetic programs in cell-free and bacterial systems. Tickman BI, Burbano DA, Chavali VP, Kiattisewee C, Fontana J, Khakimzhan A, Noireaux V, Zalatan JG, Carothers JM. Cell Syst. 2021 Nov 17. pii: S2405-4712(21)00419-1. doi: 10.1016/j.cels.2021.10.008. PubMed 34800362.
Backbone
  Vector backbone: p15A
  Vector type: CRISPR
Growth in bacteria
  Bacterial resistance: Chloramphenicol, 25 μg/mL
  Growth temperature: 37°C
  Growth strain: DH5alpha
  Copy number: Unknown
Gene/Insert 1
  Gene/Insert name: SoxS
  Species: E. coli
  Mutation: R93A,S101A
  Tag / fusion protein: MCP (MS2 Coat Protein)
Gene/Insert 2
  Gene/Insert name: dCas9
  Species: S. aureus
Terms and licenses: Academic/Nonprofit Terms; Industry Terms: Not Available to Industry
How to cite: pCK389.AAV was a gift from James Carothers (Addgene plasmid # 177327 ; http://n2t.net/addgene:177327 ; RRID:Addgene_177327)
